Addgene plasmid #14436: mRFP-Rab7
Purpose: Mammalian expression of Rab7 fused to mRFP. Used for localization to the late endosome, and other early endosomal vacuoles.
Depositing lab: Ari Helenius. Depositing organization: ETH Zurich (Swiss Federal Institute of Technology). Publication: Rab7 associates with early endosomes to mediate sorting and transport of Semliki forest virus to late endosomes. Vonderheit A, Helenius A. PLoS Biol. 2005 Jul . 3(7):e233. 10.1371/journal.pbio.0030233 PubMed 15954801.
Backbone
  Vector backbone: pmRFP-C3
  Backbone size w/o insert (bp): 4658
  Vector type: Mammalian Expression
  Selectable markers: Neomycin (select with G418)
Growth in bacteria
  Bacterial resistance: Kanamycin, 50 μg/mL
  Growth temperature: 37°C
  Growth strain: DH5alpha
  Copy number: High Copy
Gene/Insert
  Gene/Insert name: Rab 7 (alt name: Rab7)
  Species: Canis familialis
  Insert size (bp): 663
  Mutation: 3 silent mutations near the C-terminus
  GenBank ID: M35522
  Entrez Gene: RAB7A (a.k.a. RAB7)
  Tag / fusion protein: mRFP (N terminal on backbone)
  Cloning method: Restriction Enzyme; 5′ cloning site XhoI (not destroyed); 3′ cloning site KpnI (not destroyed)
  Sequencing primers: 5′ 5'-GACTACACCATCGTGGAA
Terms and licenses: Academic/Nonprofit Terms; Industry Terms: Not Available to Industry
How to cite: mRFP-Rab7 was a gift from Ari Helenius (Addgene plasmid # 14436 ; http://n2t.net/addgene:14436 ; RRID:Addgene_14436)
