[The description below was written by a language model from this plasmid's Addgene catalogue record.]
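Description:
mRFP-Rab7 is a mammalian expression plasmid built on the pmRFP-C3 backbone (about 4.7 kb without insert), in which the coding sequence for the small GTPase Rab7 is fused downstream of monomeric red fluorescent protein. The plasmid is maintained at high copy in E. coli under kanamycin selection, and it carries a neomycin resistance marker that allows G418 selection of transfected mammalian cells. The record does not name the promoter driving the fusion, the polyadenylation signal, or the origins of replication, and no feature table is provided to confirm them.

The insert is a 663 bp canine (Canis familiaris) Rab7 cDNA, corresponding to the RAB7A gene, cloned between XhoI and KpnI sites that both remain intact. It contains three silent mutations near the C-terminal end of the coding sequence, which leave the protein sequence unchanged. Because mRFP is supplied by the backbone at the N terminus, the C terminus of Rab7 stays free; this arrangement is generally important for Rab proteins, whose C-terminal cysteine motif is prenylated to anchor them to membranes.

The construct is used as a red fluorescent marker for live or fixed-cell imaging of Rab7-positive compartments, mainly late endosomes, although the record notes that it also labels some early endosomal vacuoles. It was generated in work examining how Rab7 associates with early endosomes to sort and transport Semliki Forest virus toward late endosomes, and it suits studies of endosome maturation and cargo or virus trafficking, including co-imaging with spectrally distinct fluorescent markers.
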