>Addgene plasmid #14436 | mRFP-Rab7 | addgene partial sequence | sequence record 57641 | DsRed1-C 5'-AGCTGGACATCACCTCCCACAACG-3'
CGAGCGCGCCGAGGGCCGCCACTCCACCGGCGCCCTGTACAAGTACTCAGATCTCGAGATGACCTCTAGG
AAGAAAGTGTTGCTGAAGGTTATCATCCTGGGAGATTCTGGAGTTGGTAAGACATCACTCATGAACCAGT
ATGTGAACAAGAAATTCAGTAATCAGTACAAAGCTACAATAGGAGCAGACTTTCTGACAAAGGAGGTGAT
GGTGGATGACAGACTAGTTACAATGCAGATCTGGGACACAGCAGGCCAGGAACGGTTCCAGTCCCTTGGT
GTGGCCTTCTACAGAGGTGCAGACTGCTGCGTTCTGGTATTTGACGTTACTGCCCCCAACACATTCAAAA
CCCTCGATAGCTGGAGAGATGAGTTTCTCATCCAGGCCAGTCCCCGGGATCCTGAAAACTTCCCTTTCGT
TGTGTTGGGAAACAAGATTGACCTCGAAAACAGACAAGTGGCCACAAAGCGGGCACAGGCCTGGTGCTAC
AGCAAAAACAACATTCCCTACTTCGAGACCAGTGCCAAGGAGGCCATCAATGTGGAGCAGGCGTTCCAGA
CGATTGCAAGGAATGCACTTAAACAGGAAACAGAGGTGGAGCTGTACAATGAATTCCCTGAACCCATCAA
ACTGGACAAGAACGACCGGGCCAAGACCTCCGCAGAAAGCTGCAGTTGTTAAATCGATAAGCTTCGAATT
CTGCAGTCGACGGTACCGCGGGCCCGGGATCCACCGGATCTAGATAACTGATCATAATCAGCCATACCAC
ATTTGTAGAGGTTTTACTTGCTTTAAAAAACCTCCCACACCTCCCCCTGAACCTGAAACATAAAATGAAT
GCAATTGTTGTTGTTAACTTGTTTATTGCAGCTTATAA
