LOCUS       Exported 5321 bp ds-DNA circular SYN 12-MAY-2021
DEFINITION  Mammalian expression of Rab7 fused to mRFP. Used for localization to
            the late endosome, and other early endosomal vacuoles..
ACCESSION   .
VERSION     .
KEYWORDS    mRFP-Rab7
SOURCE      synthetic DNA construct
  ORGANISM  synthetic DNA construct
REFERENCE   1 (bases 1 to 5321)
  AUTHORS   Vonderheit A, Helenius A
  TITLE     Rab7 associates with early endosomes to mediate sorting and
            transport of Semliki forest virus to late endosomes.
  JOURNAL   PLoS Biol. 2005 Jul . 3(7):e233.
  PUBMED    15954801
REFERENCE   2 (bases 1 to 5321)
  AUTHORS   .
  TITLE     Direct Submission
  JOURNAL   Exported May 12, 2021 from SnapGene Server 1.1.58
            http://www.snapgene.com
FEATURES             Location/Qualifiers
     source          1..5321
                     /organism="synthetic DNA construct"
                     /mol_type="other DNA"
     enhancer        61..364
                     /label=CMV enhancer
                     /note="human cytomegalovirus immediate early enhancer"
     promoter        365..568
                     /label=CMV promoter
                     /note="human cytomegalovirus (CMV) immediate early
                     promoter"
     primer_bind     519..539
                     /label=CMV-F
                     /note="Human CMV immediate early promoter, forward primer"
     regulatory      607..616
                     /regulatory_class="other"
                     /note="vertebrate consensus sequence for strong initiation
                     of translation (Kozak, 1987)"
     CDS             613..1287
                     /codon_start=1
                     /product="monomeric derivative of DsRed (Campbell et al.,
                     2002)"
                     /label=mRFP1
                     /note="mammalian codon-optimized"
                     /translation="MASSEDVIKEFMRFKVRMEGSVNGHEFEIEGEGEGRPYEGTQTAK
                     LKVTKGGPLPFAWDILSPQFQYGSKAYVKHPADIPDYLKLSFPEGFKWERVMNFEDGGV
                     VTVTQDSSLQDGEFIYKVKLRGTNFPSDGPVMQKKTMGWEASTERMYPEDGALKGEIKM
                     RLKLKDGGHYDAEVKTTYMAKKPVQLPGAYKTDIKLDITSHNEDYTIVEQYERAEGRHS
                     TGA"
     primer_bind     complement(743..761)
                     /label=mCherry-R
                     /note="mCherry, reverse primer"
     primer_bind     1011..1030
                     /label=mCherry-F
                     /note="mCherry, forward primer"
     primer_bind     1205..1228
                     /label=DsRed1-C
                     /note="DsRed1, forward primer"
     polyA_signal    2109..2230
                     /label=SV40 poly(A) signal
                     /note="SV40 polyadenylation signal"
     primer_bind     complement(2146..2165)
                     /label=SV40pA-R
                     /note="SV40 polyA, reverse primer"
     primer_bind     2200..2219
                     /label=EBV-rev
                     /note="SV40 polyA terminator, reverse primer"
     rep_origin      complement(2237..2692)
                     /direction=LEFT
                     /label=f1 ori
                     /note="f1 bacteriophage origin of replication; arrow
                     indicates direction of (+) strand synthesis"
     primer_bind     complement(2374..2395)
                     /label=F1ori-F
                     /note="F1 origin, forward primer"
     primer_bind     2586..2605
                     /label=F1ori-R
                     /note="F1 origin, reverse primer"
     promoter        2719..2823
                     /gene="bla"
                     /label=AmpR promoter
     promoter        2825..3182
                     /label=SV40 promoter
                     /note="SV40 enhancer and early promoter"
     primer_bind     complement(2848..2868)
                     /label=pBABE 3'
                     /note="SV40 enhancer, reverse primer for pBABE vectors"
     rep_origin      3033..3168
                     /label=SV40 ori
                     /note="SV40 origin of replication"
     primer_bind     3095..3114
                     /label=SV40pro-F
                     /note="SV40 promoter/origin, forward primer"
     CDS             3217..4011
                     /codon_start=1
                     /gene="aph(3')-II (or nptII)"
                     /product="aminoglycoside phosphotransferase from Tn5"
                     /label=NeoR/KanR
                     /note="confers resistance to neomycin, kanamycin, and G418
                     (Geneticin(R))"
                     /translation="MIEQDGLHAGSPAAWVERLFGYDWAQQTIGCSDAAVFRLSAQGRP
                     VLFVKTDLSGALNELQDEAARLSWLATTGVPCAAVLDVVTEAGRDWLLLGEVPGQDLLS
                     SHLAPAEKVSIMADAMRRLHTLDPATCPFDHQAKHRIERARTRMEAGLVDQDDLDEEHQ
                     GLAPAELFARLKASMPDGEDLVVTHGDACLPNIMVENGRFSGFIDCGRLGVADRYQDIA
                     LATRDIAEELGGEWADRFLVLYGIAAPDSQRIAFYRLLDEFF"
     primer_bind     complement(3271..3290)
                     /label=Neo-R
                     /note="Neomycin resistance gene, reverse primer"
     primer_bind     3881..3900
                     /label=Neo-F
                     /note="Neomycin resistance gene, forward primer"
     primer_bind     complement(4199..4218)
                     /label=TK-pA-R
                     /note="Thymidine kinase polyA, reverse primer"
     polyA_signal    4243..4290
                     /label=HSV TK poly(A) signal
                     /note="herpes simplex virus thymidine kinase
                     polyadenylation signal (Cole and Stacy, 1985)"
     rep_origin      4619..5207
                     /direction=RIGHT
                     /label=ori
                     /note="high-copy-number ColE1/pMB1/pBR322/pUC origin of
                     replication"
     primer_bind     5108..5127
                     /label=pBR322ori-F
                     /note="pBR322 origin, forward primer"
ORIGIN
        1 tagttattaa tagtaatcaa ttacggggtc attagttcat agcccatata tggagttccg
       61 cgttacataa cttacggtaa atggcccgcc tggctgaccg cccaacgacc cccgcccatt
      121 gacgtcaata atgacgtatg ttcccatagt aacgccaata gggactttcc attgacgtca
      181 atgggtggag tatttacggt aaactgccca cttggcagta catcaagtgt atcatatgcc
      241 aagtacgccc cctattgacg tcaatgacgg taaatggccc gcctggcatt atgcccagta
      301 catgacctta tgggactttc ctacttggca gtacatctac gtattagtca tcgctattac
      361 catggtgatg cggttttggc agtacatcaa tgggcgtgga tagcggtttg actcacgggg
      421 atttccaagt ctccacccca ttgacgtcaa tgggagtttg ttttggcacc aaaatcaacg
      481 ggactttcca aaatgtcgta acaactccgc cccattgacg caaatgggcg gtaggcgtgt
      541 acggtgggag gtctatataa gcagagctgg tttagtgaac cgtcagatcc gctagcgcta
      601 ccggtcgcca ccatggcctc ctccgaggac gtcatcaagg agttcatgcg cttcaaggtg
      661 cgcatggagg gctccgtgaa cggccacgag ttcgagatcg agggcgaggg cgagggccgc
      721 ccctacgagg gcacccagac cgccaagctg aaggtgacca agggcggccc cctgcccttc
      781 gcctgggaca tcctgtcccc tcagttccag tacggctcca aggcctacgt gaagcacccc
      841 gccgacatcc ccgactactt gaagctgtcc ttccccgagg gcttcaagtg ggagcgcgtg
      901 atgaacttcg aggacggcgg cgtggtgacc gtgacccagg actcctccct gcaggacggc
      961 gagttcatct acaaggtgaa gctgcgcggc accaacttcc cctccgacgg ccccgtaatg
     1021 cagaagaaga ccatgggctg ggaggcctcc accgagcgga tgtaccccga ggacggcgcc
     1081 ctgaagggcg agatcaagat gaggctgaag ctgaaggacg gcggccacta cgacgccgag
     1141 gtcaagacca cctacatggc caagaagccc gtgcagctgc ccggcgccta caagaccgac
     1201 atcaagctgg acatcacctc ccacaacgag gactacacca tcgtggaaca gtacgagcgc
     1261 gccgagggcc gccactccac cggcgccctg tacaagtact cagatctcga gatgacctct
     1321 aggaagaaag tgttgctgaa ggttatcatc ctgggagatt ctggagttgg taagacatca
     1381 ctcatgaacc agtatgtgaa caagaaattc agtaatcagt acaaagctac aataggagca
     1441 gactttctga caaaggaggt gatggtggat gacagactag ttacaatgca gatctgggac
     1501 acagcaggcc aggaacggtt ccagtccctt ggtgtggcct tctacagagg tgcagactgc
     1561 tgcgttctgg tatttgacgt tactgccccc aacacattca aaaccctcga tagctggaga
     1621 gatgagtttc tcatccaggc cagtccccgg gatcctgaaa acttcccttt cgttgtgttg
     1681 ggaaacaaga ttgacctcga aaacagacaa gtggccacaa agcgggcaca ggcctggtgc
     1741 tacagcaaaa acaacattcc ctacttcgag accagtgcca aggaggccat caatgtggag
     1801 caggcgttcc agacgattgc aaggaatgca cttaaacagg aaacagaggt ggagctgtac
     1861 aatgaattcc ctgaacccat caaactggac aagaacgacc gggccaagac ctccgcagaa
     1921 agctgcagtt gttaaatcga taagcttcga attctgcagt cgacggtacc gcgggcccgg
     1981 gatccaccgg atctagataa ctgatcataa tcagccatac cacatttgta gaggttttac
     2041 ttgctttaaa aaacctccca cacctccccc tgaacctgaa acataaaatg aatgcaattg
     2101 ttgttgttaa cttgtttatt gcagcttata atggttacaa ataaagcaat agcatcacaa
     2161 atttcacaaa taaagcattt ttttcactgc attctagttg tggtttgtcc aaactcatca
     2221 atgtatctta acgcgtaaat tgtaagcgtt aatattttgt taaaattcgc gttaaatttt
     2281 tgttaaatca gctcattttt taaccaatag gccgaaatcg gcaaaatccc ttataaatca
     2341 aaagaataga ccgagatagg gttgagtgtt gttccagttt ggaacaagag tccactatta
     2401 aagaacgtgg actccaacgt caaaggnnnn nnnnnnnnnn nnnnnnnnnn nnnnnnnnnn
     2461 nnnnnnnnnn nnnnntnnnn nnnnnnnnnn nnnnnnnnnn nnnnnnnnnn nnnnnnnnnn
     2521 nnnnnnnnnn nnnnnnnnnn nnnnnnnnnn nnnnnnnnnn nnnnnnngnn nnnnnnnnnn
     2581 nnnnnnnnnn nnnnnnnnnn nnnnnnnnnn nnnnnnnnnn nnnnnnnnnn nnnnnnnnnn
     2641 nnnnnnnnnn nnnnnnnnnn nnnnnnnnnn nnnnnnnnnn nnnnnnnnnn nncaggtggc
     2701 acttttcggg gaaatgtgcg cggaacccct atttgtttat ttttctaaat acattcaaat
     2761 atgtatccgc tcatgagaca ataaccctga taaatgcttc aataatattg aaaaaggaag
     2821 agtcctgagg cggaaagaac cagctgtgga atgtgtgtca gttagggtgt ggaaagtccc
     2881 caggctcccc agcaggcaga agtatgcaaa gcatgcatct caattagtca gcaaccaggt
     2941 gtggaaagtc cccaggctcc ccagcaggca gaagtatgca aagcatgcat ctcaattagt
     3001 cagcaaccat agtcccgccc ctaactccgc ccatcccgcc cctaactccg cccagttccg
     3061 cccattctcc gccccatggc tgactaattt tttttattta tgcagaggcc gaggccgcct
     3121 cggcctctga gctattccag aagtagtgag gaggcttttt tggaggccta ggcttttgca
     3181 aagatcgatc aagagacagg atgaggatcg tttcgcatga ttgaacaaga tggattgcac
     3241 gcaggttctc cggccgcttg ggtggagagg ctattcggct atgactgggc acaacagaca
     3301 atcggctgct ctgatgccgc cgtgttccgg ctgtcagcgc aggggcgccc ggttcttttt
     3361 gtcaagaccg acctgtccgg tgccctgaat gaactgcaag acgaggcagc gcggctatcg
     3421 tggctggcca cgacgggcgt tccttgcgca gctgtgctcg acgttgtcac tgaagcggga
     3481 agggactggc tgctattggg cgaagtgccg gggcaggatc tcctgtcatc tcaccttgct
     3541 cctgccgaga aagtatccat catggctgat gcaatgcggc ggctgcatac gcttgatccg
     3601 gctacctgcc cattcgacca ccaagcgaaa catcgcatcg agcgagcacg tactcggatg
     3661 gaagccggtc ttgtcgatca ggatgatctg gacgaagagc atcaggggct cgcgccagcc
     3721 gaactgttcg ccaggctcaa ggcgagcatg cccgacggcg aggatctcgt cgtgacccat
     3781 ggcgatgcct gcttgccgaa tatcatggtg gaaaatggcc gcttttctgg attcatcgac
     3841 tgtggccggc tgggtgtggc ggaccgctat caggacatag cgttggctac ccgtgatatt
     3901 gctgaagagc ttggcggcga atgggctgac cgcttcctcg tgctttacgg tatcgccgct
     3961 cccgattcgc agcgcatcgc cttctatcgc cttcttgacg agttcttctg agcgggactc
     4021 tggggttcga aatgaccgac caagcgacgc ccaacctgcc atcacgagat ttcgattcca
     4081 ccgccgcctt ctatgaaagg ttgggcttcg gaatcgtttt ccgggacgcc ggctggatga
     4141 tcctccagcg cggggatctc atgctggagt tcttcgccca ccctaggggg aggctaactg
     4201 aaacacggaa ggagacaata ccggaaggaa cccgcgctat gacggcaata aaaagacaga
     4261 ataaaacgca cggtgttggg tcgtttgttc ataaacgcgg ggttcggtcc cagggctggc
     4321 actctgtcga taccccaccg agaccccatt ggggccaata cgcccgcgtt tcttcctttt
     4381 ccccacccca ccccccaagt tcgggtgaag gcccagggct cgcagccaac gtcggggcgg
     4441 caggccctgc catagcctca ggttactcat atatacttta gattgattta aaacttcatt
     4501 tttaatttaa aaggatctag gtgaagatcc tttttgataa tctcatgacc aaaatccctt
     4561 aacgtgagtt ttcgttccac tgagcgtcag accccgtaga aaagatcaaa ggatcttctt
     4621 gagatccttt ttttctgcgc gtaatctgct gcttgcaaac aaaaaaacca ccgctaccag
     4681 cggtggtttg tttgccggat caagagctac caactctttt tccgaaggta actggcttca
     4741 gcagagcgca gataccaaat actgtccttc tagtgtagcc gtagttaggc caccacttca
     4801 agaactctgt agcaccgcct acatacctcg ctctgctaat cctgttacca gtggctgctg
     4861 ccagtggcga taagtcgtgt cttaccgggt tggactcaag acgatagtta ccggataagg
     4921 cgcagcggtc gggctgaacg gggggttcgt gcacacagcc cagcttggag cgaacgacct
     4981 acaccgaact gagataccta cagcgtgagc tatgagaaag cgccacgctt cccgaaggga
     5041 gaaaggcgga caggtatccg gtaagcggca gggtcggaac aggagagcgc acgagggagc
     5101 ttccaggggg aaacgcctgg tatctttata gtcctgtcgg gtttcgccac ctctgacttg
     5161 agcgtcgatt tttgtgatgc tcgtcagggg ggcggagcct atggaaaaac gccagcaacg
     5221 cggccttttt acggttcctg gccttttgct ggccttttgc tcacatgttc tttcctgcgt
     5281 tatcccctga ttctgtggat aaccgtatta ccgccatgca t
//
