LOCUS       Exported 5321 bp ds-DNA circular SYN 12-MAY-2021
DEFINITION  Mammalian expression of Rab7 fused to mRFP. Used for localization to
            the late endosome, and other early endosomal vacuoles..
ACCESSION   .
VERSION     .
KEYWORDS    mRFP-Rab7
SOURCE      synthetic DNA construct
  ORGANISM  synthetic DNA construct
REFERENCE   1 (bases 1 to 5321)
  AUTHORS   Vonderheit A, Helenius A
  TITLE     Rab7 associates with early endosomes to mediate sorting and
            transport of Semliki forest virus to late endosomes.
  JOURNAL   PLoS Biol. 2005 Jul . 3(7):e233.
  PUBMED    15954801
REFERENCE   2 (bases 1 to 5321)
  AUTHORS   .
  TITLE     Direct Submission
  JOURNAL   Exported May 12, 2021 from SnapGene Server 1.1.58
            http://www.snapgene.com
FEATURES             Location/Qualifiers
     source          1..5321
                     /organism="synthetic DNA construct"
                     /mol_type="other DNA"
     enhancer        119..422
                     /label=CMV enhancer
                     /note="human cytomegalovirus immediate early enhancer"
     promoter        423..626
                     /label=CMV promoter
                     /note="human cytomegalovirus (CMV) immediate early
                     promoter"
     primer_bind     577..597
                     /label=CMV-F
                     /note="Human CMV immediate early promoter, forward primer"
     regulatory      665..674
                     /regulatory_class="other"
                     /note="vertebrate consensus sequence for strong initiation
                     of translation (Kozak, 1987)"
     CDS             671..1345
                     /codon_start=1
                     /product="monomeric derivative of DsRed (Campbell et al.,
                     2002)"
                     /label=mRFP1
                     /note="mammalian codon-optimized"
                     /translation="MASSEDVIKEFMRFKVRMEGSVNGHEFEIEGEGEGRPYEGTQTAK
                     LKVTKGGPLPFAWDILSPQFQYGSKAYVKHPADIPDYLKLSFPEGFKWERVMNFEDGGV
                     VTVTQDSSLQDGEFIYKVKLRGTNFPSDGPVMQKKTMGWEASTERMYPEDGALKGEIKM
                     RLKLKDGGHYDAEVKTTYMAKKPVQLPGAYKTDIKLDITSHNEDYTIVEQYERAEGRHS
                     TGA"
     primer_bind     complement(801..819)
                     /label=mCherry-R
                     /note="mCherry, reverse primer"
     primer_bind     1069..1088
                     /label=mCherry-F
                     /note="mCherry, forward primer"
     primer_bind     1263..1286
                     /label=DsRed1-C
                     /note="DsRed1, forward primer"
     polyA_signal    2167..2288
                     /label=SV40 poly(A) signal
                     /note="SV40 polyadenylation signal"
     primer_bind     complement(2204..2223)
                     /label=SV40pA-R
                     /note="SV40 polyA, reverse primer"
     primer_bind     2258..2277
                     /label=EBV-rev
                     /note="SV40 polyA terminator, reverse primer"
     rep_origin      complement(2295..2750)
                     /direction=LEFT
                     /label=f1 ori
                     /note="f1 bacteriophage origin of replication; arrow
                     indicates direction of (+) strand synthesis"
     primer_bind     complement(2432..2453)
                     /label=F1ori-F
                     /note="F1 origin, forward primer"
     primer_bind     2644..2663
                     /label=F1ori-R
                     /note="F1 origin, reverse primer"
     promoter        2777..2881
                     /gene="bla"
                     /label=AmpR promoter
     promoter        2883..3240
                     /label=SV40 promoter
                     /note="SV40 enhancer and early promoter"
     primer_bind     complement(2906..2926)
                     /label=pBABE 3'
                     /note="SV40 enhancer, reverse primer for pBABE vectors"
     rep_origin      3091..3226
                     /label=SV40 ori
                     /note="SV40 origin of replication"
     primer_bind     3153..3172
                     /label=SV40pro-F
                     /note="SV40 promoter/origin, forward primer"
     CDS             3275..4069
                     /codon_start=1
                     /gene="aph(3')-II (or nptII)"
                     /product="aminoglycoside phosphotransferase from Tn5"
                     /label=NeoR/KanR
                     /note="confers resistance to neomycin, kanamycin, and G418
                     (Geneticin(R))"
                     /translation="MIEQDGLHAGSPAAWVERLFGYDWAQQTIGCSDAAVFRLSAQGRP
                     VLFVKTDLSGALNELQDEAARLSWLATTGVPCAAVLDVVTEAGRDWLLLGEVPGQDLLS
                     SHLAPAEKVSIMADAMRRLHTLDPATCPFDHQAKHRIERARTRMEAGLVDQDDLDEEHQ
                     GLAPAELFARLKASMPDGEDLVVTHGDACLPNIMVENGRFSGFIDCGRLGVADRYQDIA
                     LATRDIAEELGGEWADRFLVLYGIAAPDSQRIAFYRLLDEFF"
     primer_bind     complement(3329..3348)
                     /label=Neo-R
                     /note="Neomycin resistance gene, reverse primer"
     primer_bind     3939..3958
                     /label=Neo-F
                     /note="Neomycin resistance gene, forward primer"
     primer_bind     complement(4257..4276)
                     /label=TK-pA-R
                     /note="Thymidine kinase polyA, reverse primer"
     polyA_signal    4301..4348
                     /label=HSV TK poly(A) signal
                     /note="herpes simplex virus thymidine kinase
                     polyadenylation signal (Cole and Stacy, 1985)"
     rep_origin      4677..5265
                     /direction=RIGHT
                     /label=ori
                     /note="high-copy-number ColE1/pMB1/pBR322/pUC origin of
                     replication"
     primer_bind     5166..5185
                     /label=pBR322ori-F
                     /note="pBR322 origin, forward primer"
ORIGIN
        1 catgttcttt cctgcgttat cccctgattc tgtggataac cgtattaccg ccatgcatta
       61 gttattaata gtaatcaatt acggggtcat tagttcatag cccatatatg gagttccgcg
      121 ttacataact tacggtaaat ggcccgcctg gctgaccgcc caacgacccc cgcccattga
      181 cgtcaataat gacgtatgtt cccatagtaa cgccaatagg gactttccat tgacgtcaat
      241 gggtggagta tttacggtaa actgcccact tggcagtaca tcaagtgtat catatgccaa
      301 gtacgccccc tattgacgtc aatgacggta aatggcccgc ctggcattat gcccagtaca
      361 tgaccttatg ggactttcct acttggcagt acatctacgt attagtcatc gctattacca
      421 tggtgatgcg gttttggcag tacatcaatg ggcgtggata gcggtttgac tcacggggat
      481 ttccaagtct ccaccccatt gacgtcaatg ggagtttgtt ttggcaccaa aatcaacggg
      541 actttccaaa atgtcgtaac aactccgccc cattgacgca aatgggcggt aggcgtgtac
      601 ggtgggaggt ctatataagc agagctggtt tagtgaaccg tcagatccgc tagcgctacc
      661 ggtcgccacc atggcctcct ccgaggacgt catcaaggag ttcatgcgct tcaaggtgcg
      721 catggagggc tccgtgaacg gccacgagtt cgagatcgag ggcgagggcg agggccgccc
      781 ctacgagggc acccagaccg ccaagctgaa ggtgaccaag ggcggccccc tgcccttcgc
      841 ctgggacatc ctgtcccctc agttccagta cggctccaag gcctacgtga agcaccccgc
      901 cgacatcccc gactacttga agctgtcctt ccccgagggc ttcaagtggg agcgcgtgat
      961 gaacttcgag gacggcggcg tggtgaccgt gacccaggac tcctccctgc aggacggcga
     1021 gttcatctac aaggtgaagc tgcgcggcac caacttcccc tccgacggcc ccgtaatgca
     1081 gaagaagacc atgggctggg aggcctccac cgagcggatg taccccgagg acggcgccct
     1141 gaagggcgag atcaagatga ggctgaagct gaaggacggc ggccactacg acgccgaggt
     1201 caagaccacc tacatggcca agaagcccgt gcagctgccc ggcgcctaca agaccgacat
     1261 caagctggac atcacctccc acaacgagga ctacaccatc gtggaacagt acgagcgcgc
     1321 cgagggccgc cactccaccg gcgccctgta caagtactca gatctcgaga tgacctctag
     1381 gaagaaagtg ttgctgaagg ttatcatcct gggagattct ggagttggta agacatcact
     1441 catgaaccag tatgtgaaca agaaattcag taatcagtac aaagctacaa taggagcaga
     1501 ctttctgaca aaggaggtga tggtggatga cagactagtt acaatgcaga tctgggacac
     1561 agcaggccag gaacggttcc agtcccttgg tgtggccttc tacagaggtg cagactgctg
     1621 cgttctggta tttgacgtta ctgcccccaa cacattcaaa accctcgata gctggagaga
     1681 tgagtttctc atccaggcca gtccccggga tcctgaaaac ttccctttcg ttgtgttggg
     1741 aaacaagatt gacctcgaaa acagacaagt ggccacaaag cgggcacagg cctggtgcta
     1801 cagcaaaaac aacattccct acttcgagac cagtgccaag gaggccatca atgtggagca
     1861 ggcgttccag acgattgcaa ggaatgcact taaacaggaa acagaggtgg agctgtacaa
     1921 tgaattccct gaacccatca aactggacaa gaacgaccgg gccaagacct ccgcagaaag
     1981 ctgcagttgt taaatcgata agcttcgaat tctgcagtcg acggtaccgc gggcccggga
     2041 tccaccggat ctagataact gatcataatc agccatacca catttgtaga ggttttactt
     2101 gctttaaaaa acctcccaca cctccccctg aacctgaaac ataaaatgaa tgcaattgtt
     2161 gttgttaact tgtttattgc agcttataat ggttacaaat aaagcaatag catcacaaat
     2221 ttcacaaata aagcattttt ttcactgcat tctagttgtg gtttgtccaa actcatcaat
     2281 gtatcttaac gcgtaaattg taagcgttaa tattttgtta aaattcgcgt taaatttttg
     2341 ttaaatcagc tcatttttta accaataggc cgaaatcggc aaaatccctt ataaatcaaa
     2401 agaatagacc gagatagggt tgagtgttgt tccagtttgg aacaagagtc cactattaaa
     2461 gaacgtggac tccaacgtca aaggnnnnnn nnnnnnnnnn nnnnnnnnnn nnnnnnnnnn
     2521 nnnnnnnnnn nnntnnnnnn nnnnnnnnnn nnnnnnnnnn nnnnnnnnnn nnnnnnnnnn
     2581 nnnnnnnnnn nnnnnnnnnn nnnnnnnnnn nnnnnnnnnn nnnnngnnnn nnnnnnnnnn
     2641 nnnnnnnnnn nnnnnnnnnn nnnnnnnnnn nnnnnnnnnn nnnnnnnnnn nnnnnnnnnn
     2701 nnnnnnnnnn nnnnnnnnnn nnnnnnnnnn nnnnnnnnnn nnnnnnnnnn caggtggcac
     2761 ttttcgggga aatgtgcgcg gaacccctat ttgtttattt ttctaaatac attcaaatat
     2821 gtatccgctc atgagacaat aaccctgata aatgcttcaa taatattgaa aaaggaagag
     2881 tcctgaggcg gaaagaacca gctgtggaat gtgtgtcagt tagggtgtgg aaagtcccca
     2941 ggctccccag caggcagaag tatgcaaagc atgcatctca attagtcagc aaccaggtgt
     3001 ggaaagtccc caggctcccc agcaggcaga agtatgcaaa gcatgcatct caattagtca
     3061 gcaaccatag tcccgcccct aactccgccc atcccgcccc taactccgcc cagttccgcc
     3121 cattctccgc cccatggctg actaattttt tttatttatg cagaggccga ggccgcctcg
     3181 gcctctgagc tattccagaa gtagtgagga ggcttttttg gaggcctagg cttttgcaaa
     3241 gatcgatcaa gagacaggat gaggatcgtt tcgcatgatt gaacaagatg gattgcacgc
     3301 aggttctccg gccgcttggg tggagaggct attcggctat gactgggcac aacagacaat
     3361 cggctgctct gatgccgccg tgttccggct gtcagcgcag gggcgcccgg ttctttttgt
     3421 caagaccgac ctgtccggtg ccctgaatga actgcaagac gaggcagcgc ggctatcgtg
     3481 gctggccacg acgggcgttc cttgcgcagc tgtgctcgac gttgtcactg aagcgggaag
     3541 ggactggctg ctattgggcg aagtgccggg gcaggatctc ctgtcatctc accttgctcc
     3601 tgccgagaaa gtatccatca tggctgatgc aatgcggcgg ctgcatacgc ttgatccggc
     3661 tacctgccca ttcgaccacc aagcgaaaca tcgcatcgag cgagcacgta ctcggatgga
     3721 agccggtctt gtcgatcagg atgatctgga cgaagagcat caggggctcg cgccagccga
     3781 actgttcgcc aggctcaagg cgagcatgcc cgacggcgag gatctcgtcg tgacccatgg
     3841 cgatgcctgc ttgccgaata tcatggtgga aaatggccgc ttttctggat tcatcgactg
     3901 tggccggctg ggtgtggcgg accgctatca ggacatagcg ttggctaccc gtgatattgc
     3961 tgaagagctt ggcggcgaat gggctgaccg cttcctcgtg ctttacggta tcgccgctcc
     4021 cgattcgcag cgcatcgcct tctatcgcct tcttgacgag ttcttctgag cgggactctg
     4081 gggttcgaaa tgaccgacca agcgacgccc aacctgccat cacgagattt cgattccacc
     4141 gccgccttct atgaaaggtt gggcttcgga atcgttttcc gggacgccgg ctggatgatc
     4201 ctccagcgcg gggatctcat gctggagttc ttcgcccacc ctagggggag gctaactgaa
     4261 acacggaagg agacaatacc ggaaggaacc cgcgctatga cggcaataaa aagacagaat
     4321 aaaacgcacg gtgttgggtc gtttgttcat aaacgcgggg ttcggtccca gggctggcac
     4381 tctgtcgata ccccaccgag accccattgg ggccaatacg cccgcgtttc ttccttttcc
     4441 ccaccccacc ccccaagttc gggtgaaggc ccagggctcg cagccaacgt cggggcggca
     4501 ggccctgcca tagcctcagg ttactcatat atactttaga ttgatttaaa acttcatttt
     4561 taatttaaaa ggatctaggt gaagatcctt tttgataatc tcatgaccaa aatcccttaa
     4621 cgtgagtttt cgttccactg agcgtcagac cccgtagaaa agatcaaagg atcttcttga
     4681 gatccttttt ttctgcgcgt aatctgctgc ttgcaaacaa aaaaaccacc gctaccagcg
     4741 gtggtttgtt tgccggatca agagctacca actctttttc cgaaggtaac tggcttcagc
     4801 agagcgcaga taccaaatac tgttcttcta gtgtagccgt agttaggcca ccacttcaag
     4861 aactctgtag caccgcctac atacctcgct ctgctaatcc tgttaccagt ggctgctgcc
     4921 agtggcgata agtcgtgtct taccgggttg gactcaagac gatagttacc ggataaggcg
     4981 cagcggtcgg gctgaacggg gggttcgtgc acacagccca gcttggagcg aacgacctac
     5041 accgaactga gatacctaca gcgtgagcta tgagaaagcg ccacgcttcc cgaagggaga
     5101 aaggcggaca ggtatccggt aagcggcagg gtcggaacag gagagcgcac gagggagctt
     5161 ccagggggaa acgcctggta tctttatagt cctgtcgggt ttcgccacct ctgacttgag
     5221 cgtcgatttt tgtgatgctc gtcagggggg cggagcctat ggaaaaacgc cagcaacgcg
     5281 gcctttttac ggttcctggc cttttgctgg ccttttgctc a
//
